Addgene plasmid #213832: pAAV_BiCHATe27_Gq_dTomato
Purpose: AAV construct expressing HA-hM3Dq-dTomato driven by cholinergic neuron-targeting enhancer. Alias: pAAV_S9E27_Gq_dTomato
Depositing lab: Gordon Fishell. Depositing organization: Broad Institute. Publication: An enhancer-AAV toolbox to target and manipulate distinct interneuron subtypes. Furlanis E, Dai M, Leyva Garcia B, Tran T, Vergara J, Pereira A, Gorissen BL, Wills S, Vlachos A, Hairston A, Dwivedi D, Du S, McMahon J, Huang S, Morabito A, Vazquez A, Kim S, Lee AT, Chang EF, Razzaq T, Qazi A, Vargish G, Yuan X, Caccavano A, Hunt S, Chittajallu R, McLean N, Hewitt L, Paranzino E, Rice H, Cummins AC, Plotnikova A, Mohanty A, Tangen AC, Shin JH, Azadi R, Eldridge MAG, Alvarez VA, Averbeck BB, Alyahyay M, Vallejo TR, Soheib M, Vattino LG, MacGregor CP, Chatain CP, Banks E, Olah VJ, Naskar S, Hill S, Liebergall S, Badiani R, Hyde L, Hanley E, Xu Q, Allaway KC, Goldberg EM, Rowan MJM, Nowakowski TJ, Lee S, Favuzzi E, Kaeser PS, Sjulson L, Batista-Brito R, Takesian AE, Ibrahim LA, Iqbal A, Pelkey KA, McBain CJ, Dimidschstein J, Fishell G, Wang Y. Neuron. 2025 May 21;113(10):1525-1547.e15. doi: 10.1016/j.neuron.2025.05.002. PubMed 40403705.
Backbone
  Vector backbone: pAAV-S5E2-dTom-nlsdTom
  Total vector size (bp): 7617
  Vector type: AAV
Growth in bacteria
  Bacterial resistance: Ampicillin, 100 μg/mL
  Growth temperature: 37°C
  Growth strain: NEB Stable
  Copy number: High Copy
Gene/Insert
  Gene/Insert name: HA-GqDREADD-dTomato
  Species: Synthetic
  Insert size (bp): 2607
Terms and licenses: Academic/Nonprofit Terms; Industry Terms: Not Available to Industry
Depositor comments: Please visit https://doi.org/10.1101/2024.07.17.603924 for bioRxiv preprint.
How to cite: pAAV_BiCHATe27_Gq_dTomato was a gift from Gordon Fishell (Addgene plasmid # 213832 ; http://n2t.net/addgene:213832 ; RRID:Addgene_213832)
