[The description below was written by a language model from this plasmid's Addgene catalogue record and pLannotate feature annotations shown in this document.]
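Description:
pAAV_BiCHATe27_Gq_dTomato (alias pAAV_S9E27_Gq_dTomato) is a 7,617 bp adeno-associated virus transfer plasmid built on the pAAV-S5E2-dTom-nlsdTom backbone. It is designed to deliver an excitatory chemogenetic actuator to cholinergic neurons. It is maintained in bacteria as a high-copy plasmid through a ColE1/pUC-type origin and selected with ampicillin via the bla gene. An f1 phage origin is also present. The expression cassette lies between AAV2 inverted terminal repeats, which direct replication and packaging of the intervening DNA into recombinant AAV particles. The right ITR is annotated in full, whereas the left one is detected only as short fragments in the sequencing-derived record.

The payload is a 2.6 kb synthetic insert, HA-GqDREADD-dTomato. An HA epitope tag precedes a coding sequence matching the human M3 muscarinic receptor (CHRM3), which the record identifies as the hM3Dq designer receptor, a Gq-coupled DREADD that raises neuronal excitability when activated by its synthetic ligand. The red fluorescent protein dTomato follows, marking transduced cells. About 100 bp separate the receptor and dTomato annotations, and the record does not say whether this gap is a fusion linker or a self-cleaving peptide.

Expression is driven by the BiCHATe27 enhancer, presumably located in the unannotated region upstream of a chimeric β-globin/immunoglobulin intron; any accompanying minimal promoter is not stated. A WPRE and an SV40 polyadenylation signal downstream enhance transcript stability and processing. The construct belongs to an enhancer-AAV toolbox for targeting and manipulating defined neuron subtypes. It allows chemogenetic activation and visualisation of cholinergic neurons without transgenic driver lines.
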