Features (pLannotate 1.2.2; 18 found; start..end, strand, type, name):
     12..39      +  repeat_region  AAV2 ITR (fragment): inverted terminal repeat of adeno-associated virus serotype 2 inverted
     68..95      +  repeat_region  AAV2 ITR (fragment): inverted terminal repeat of adeno-associated virus serotype 2 inverted
   1150..1282    +  intron         chimeric intron: chimera between introns from human β-globin and immunoglobulin heavy chain genes
   1305..1331    +  CDS            3xHA (fragment): three tandem HA epitope tags
   1332..3098    +  CDS            CHRM3: ACM3_HUMAN - Experimental evidence at protein level: Swiss-Prot protein existence level 1. The muscarinic acetylcholine receptor mediates various cellular responses, including inhibition of adenylate cyclase, breakdown of phosphoinositides and modulation of potassium channels through the action of G proteins. Primary transducing effect is Pi turnover. From Homo sapiens (Human).
   3208..3908    +  CDS            dTomato (fragment): dimeric variant of DsRed fluorescent protein (Shaner et al., 2004) mammalian codon-optimized
   3938..3963    +  misc_feature   MCS (fragment): pBluescript multiple cloning site
   3963..4551    +  misc_feature   WPRE: woodchuck hepatitis virus posttranscriptional regulatory element
   4614..4697    +  CDS            large T antigen (fragment): large T antigen from SV40 (simian virus 40)
   4720..4801    +  polyA_signal   SV40 poly(A) signal: SV40 polyadenylation signal
   4880..5020    +  repeat_region  AAV2 ITR: inverted terminal repeat of adeno-associated virus serotype 2 inverted
   5025..5076    -  misc_feature   bom (fragment): basis of mobility region from pBR322
   5095..5550    +  rep_origin     f1 ori (sequence partly withheld): f1 bacteriophage origin of replication; arrow indicates direction of (+) strand synthesis
   5551..5600    -  misc_feature   bom (fragment): basis of mobility region from pBR322
   5702..5737    -  CDS            rop (fragment): Rop protein, which maintains plasmids at low copy number; rop
   5832..5936    +  promoter       AmpR promoter: bla
   5937..6797    +  CDS            AmpR: β-lactamase; bla; confers resistance to ampicillin, carbenicillin, and related antibiotics
   6968..7556    +  rep_origin     ori: high-copy-number ColE1/pMB1/pBR322/pUC origin of replication
>Addgene plasmid #213832 | pAAV_BiCHATe27_Gq_dTomato | addgene full sequence | sequence record 421867 | Addgene NGS Result
CCTGCAGGCAGCTGCGCGCTCGCTCGCTCACTGAGGCCGCCCGGGCGTCGGGCGACCTTTGGTCGCCCGG
CCTCAGTGAGCGAGCGAGCGCGCAGAGAGGGAGTGGCCAACTCCATCACTAGGGGTTCCTGCGGCCGCAC
GCGTATCGATCCTCGGGTAATTTGTAAAGACAATTTTTCTTTTCCCCCTCTGAACCTAGGCCTTAGGCTG
GCTAGGCAAGTCTCCACTACAGCCCCGCCCACTCCATCTCGGCTGTGGCTCGCGGGAAAGGCAGCCCCCT
ACAGTTAGTCTCCCCAGCCATCTTCTCCGGTTCCCCTGATGCTCTCATGGCCCCAGCCATCCTAGAGCTG
GTGCGCCATCGCTCACCTTTAGCATTCGGCCTGCTGGGGGTGAGCTTTTGGGTTAGAAGGAACAAGGCAT
CAGATGGGGTCGTGTTTTTTTACATTCCAATCAGTTTTCGGAGGGGAAGAACAGACATTTTTGTCAGCTA
ATTGCATTTAATTACAGAGACAATCGCTGTTTCCGAACGTTGTTGTGTCCACTCCCTCATCCTTCAATCA
GTTCAAGCACATCCGGCCCCAGCTGGGAGCCTTTTAATTGCATAATTTGGATTTCACTTCTGGAAAGAAA
CTTGAGAAAGACTCCGTGAGGGTCTCCATTAACACAATCAGCTCCCCAGGCACCCGGGGCTGGCCCTAAT
TGACCCATCTCAGCTAATGCCTCTTTCCAAAGAACGCCCGCGTCATTTCTTTGGCTTGTTTGTGCTATTG
TATCCTGTTTTAGTGTCTTGATCTTAAACATCTTTAAAGAGGGCACTCAGTGGCTTGTTTAACTGGAAGT
GGTCCAGCTGGTTTGGAAGGACAGTGCATCAGGTGATGTAAGTCCAAGGGTAGGAATTTCTGGCCTCTCC
TTCCCCTGCCCATTGCACCGCTCTCCCCAACAGGAAGTAGCTACACATGATAAGGTGCACTGTGGCTTCT
AGGACTTATCGATGTTTAAACTTCCTGCAGCCCGGGCTGGGCATAAAAGTCAGGGCAGAGCCATCTATTG
CTTACATTTGCTTCTAGCCTGCAAGTCGAGGAGCGCAGCCTTCCAGAAGCAGAGCGCGGCGCCTTAAGCT
GCAGAAGTTGGTCGTGAGGCACTGGGCACGTAAGTATCAAGGTTACAAGACAGGTTTAAGGAGACCAATA
GAAACTGGGCTTGTCGAGACAGAGAAGACTCTTGCGTTTCTGATAGGCACCTATTGGTCTTACTGACATC
CACTTTGCCTTTCTCTCCACAGCGAGCTCGCTAGCGCCACCATGTACCCATACGATGTTCCAGATTACGC
TACCTTGCACAATAACAGTACAACCTCGCCTTTGTTTCCAAACATCAGCTCCTCCTGGATACACAGCCCC
TCCGATGCAGGGCTGCCCCCGGGAACCGTCACTCATTTCGGCAGCTACAATGTTTCTCGAGCAGCTGGCA
ATTTCTCCTCTCCAGACGGTACCACCGATGACCCTCTGGGAGGTCATACCGTCTGGCAAGTGGTCTTCAT
CGCTTTCTTAACGGGCATCCTGGCCTTGGTGACCATCATCGGCAACATCCTGGTAATTGTGTCATTTAAG
GTCAACAAGCAGCTGAAGACGGTCAACAACTACTTCCTCTTAAGCCTGGCCTGTGCCGATCTGATTATCG
GGGTCATTTCAATGAATCTGTTTACGACCTACATCATCATGAATCGATGGGCCTTAGGGAACTTGGCCTG
TGACCTCTGGCTTGCCATTGACTGCGTAGCCAGCAATGCCTCTGTTATGAATCTTCTGGTCATCAGCTTT
GACAGATACTTTTCCATCACGAGGCCGCTCACGTACCGAGCCAAACGAACAACAAAGAGAGCCGGTGTGA
TGATCGGTCTGGCTTGGGTCATCTCCTTTGTCCTTTGGGCTCCTGCCATCTTGTTCTGGCAATACTTTGT
TGGAAAGAGAACTGTGCCTCCGGGAGAGTGCTTCATTCAGTTCCTCAGTGAGCCCACCATTACTTTTGGC
ACAGCCATCGCTGGTTTTTATATGCCTGTCACCATTATGACTATTTTATACTGGAGGATCTATAAGGAAA
CTGAAAAGCGTACCAAAGAGCTTGCTGGCCTGCAAGCCTCTGGGACAGAGGCAGAGACAGAAAACTTTGT
CCACCCCACGGGCAGTTCTCGAAGCTGCAGCAGTTACGAACTTCAACAGCAAAGCATGAAACGCTCCAAC
AGGAGGAAGTATGGCCGCTGCCACTTCTGGTTCACAACCAAGAGCTGGAAACCCAGCTCCGAGCAGATGG
ACCAAGACCACAGCAGCAGTGACAGTTGGAACAACAATGATGCTGCTGCCTCCCTGGAGAACTCCGCCTC
CTCCGACGAGGAGGACATTGGCTCCGAGACGAGAGCCATCTACTCCATCGTGCTCAAGCTTCCGGGTCAC
AGCACCATCCTCAACTCCACCAAGTTACCCTCATCGGACAACCTGCAGGTGCCTGAGGAGGAGCTGGGGA
TGGTGGACTTGGAGAGGAAAGCCGACAAGCTGCAGGCCCAGAAGAGCGTGGACGATGGAGGCAGTTTTCC
AAAAAGCTTCTCCAAGCTTCCCATCCAGCTAGAGTCAGCCGTGGACACAGCTAAGACTTCTGACGTCAAC
TCCTCAGTGGGTAAGAGCACGGCCACTCTACCTCTGTCCTTCAAGGAAGCCACTCTGGCCAAGAGGTTTG
CTCTGAAGACCAGAAGTCAGATCACTAAGCGGAAAAGGATGTCCCTGGTCAAGGAGAAGAAAGCGGCCCA
GACCCTCAGTGCGATCTTGCTTGCCTTCATCATCACTTGGACCCCATACAACATCATGGTTCTGGTGAAC
ACCTTTTGTGACAGCTGCATACCCAAAACCTTTTGGAATCTGGGCTACTGGCTGTGCTACATCAACAGCA
CCGTGAACCCCGTGTGCTATGCTCTGTGCAACAAAACATTCAGAACCACTTTCAAGATGCTGCTGCTGTG
CCAGTGTGACAAAAAAAAGAGGCGCAAGCAGCAGTACCAGCAGAGACAGTCGGTCATTTTTCACAAGCGC
GCACCCGAGCAGGCCTTGTCCGGAGATAACGGAAGCGGAGCCACTAACTTCTCCCTGTTGAAACAAGCAG
GGGATGTCGAAGAGAATCCCGGGCCATCTAGAATGGCCCCCAAGAAGAAGAGGAAGGTGGTGAGCAAGGG
CGAGGAGGTCATCAAAGAGTTCATGCGCTTCAAGGTGCGCATGGAGGGCTCCATGAACGGCCACGAGTTC
GAGATCGAGGGCGAGGGCGAGGGCCGCCCCTACGAGGGCACCCAGACCGCCAAGCTGAAGGTGACCAAGG
GCGGCCCCCTGCCCTTCGCCTGGGACATCCTGTCCCCCCAGTTCATGTACGGCTCCAAGGCGTACGTGAA
GCACCCCGCCGACATCCCCGATTACAAGAAGCTGTCCTTCCCCGAGGGCTTCAAGTGGGAGCGCGTGATG
AACTTCGAGGACGGCGGTCTGGTGACCGTGACCCAGGACTCCTCCCTGCAGGACGGCACGCTGATCTACA
AGGTGAAGATGCGCGGCACCAACTTCCCCCCCGACGGCCCCGTAATGCAGAAGAAGACCATGGGCTGGGA
GGCCTCCACCGAGCGCCTGTACCCCCGCGACGGCGTGCTGAAGGGCGAGATCCACCAGGCCCTGAAGCTG
AAGGACGGCGGCCACTACCTGGTGGAGTTCAAGACCATCTACATGGCCAAGAAGCCCGTGCAACTGCCCG
GCTACTACTACGTGGACACCAAGCTGGACATCACCTCCCACAACGAGGACTACACCATCGTGGAACAGTA
CGAGCGCTCCGAGGGCCGCCACCACCTGTTCCTGTACGGCATGGACGAGCTGTACAAGTAAGTCGACGGC
GCGCCCCACCCCTGCAGGGAATTCGATATCAAGCTTATCGATAATCAACCTCTGGATTACAAAATTTGTG
AAAGATTGACTGGTATTCTTAACTATGTTGCTCCTTTTACGCTATGTGGATACGCTGCTTTAATGCCTTT
GTATCATGCTATTGCTTCCCGTATGGCTTTCATTTTCTCCTCCTTGTATAAATCCTGGTTGCTGTCTCTT
TATGAGGAGTTGTGGCCCGTTGTCAGGCAACGTGGCGTGGTGTGCACTGTGTTTGCTGACGCAACCCCCA
CTGGTTGGGGCATTGCCACCACCTGTCAGCTCCTTTCCGGGACTTTCGCTTTCCCCCTCCCTATTGCCAC
GGCGGAACTCATCGCCGCCTGCCTTGCCCGCTGCTGGACAGGGGCTCGGCTGTTGGGCACTGACAATTCC
GTGGTGTTGTCGGGGAAATCATCGTCCTTTCCTTGGCTGCTCGCCTATGTTGCCACCTGGATTCTGCGCG
GGACGTCCTTCTGCTACGTCCCTTCGGCCCTCAATCCAGCGGACCTTCCTTCCCGCGGCCTGCTGCCGGC
TCTGCGGCCTCTTCCGCGTCTTCGCCTTCGCCCTCAGACGAGTCGGATCTCCCTTTGGGCCGCCTCCCCG
CATCGATACCGAGCGCTGCTCGAGAGATCTGTGATAGCGGCCATCAAGCTGGCCGCGACTCTAGATCATA
ATCAGCCATACCACATTTGTAGAGGTTTTACTTGCTTTAAAAAACCTCCCACACCTCCCCCTGAACCTGA
AACATAAAATGAATGCAATTGTTGTTGTTAACTTGTTTATTGCAGCTTATAATGGTTACAAATAAAGCAA
TAGCATCACAAATTTCACAAATAAAGCATTTTTTTCACTGCATTCTAGTTGTGGTTTGTCCAAACTCATC
AATGTATCAGCTTATCGATACCGCATGCACGTGCGGACCGAGCGGCCGCAGGAACCCCTAGTGATGGAGT
TGGCCACTCCCTCTCTGCGCGCTCGCTCGCTCACTGAGGCCGGGCGACCAAAGGTCGCCCGACGCCCGGG
CTTTGCCCGGGCGGCCTCAGTGAGCGAGCGAGCGCGCAGCTGCCTGCAGGGGCGCCTGATGCGGTATTTT
CTCCTTACGCATCTGTGCGGTATTTCACACCGCATA
[95 nt withheld, positions 5077-5171]
T
[46 nt withheld, positions 5173-5218]
C
[141 nt withheld, positions 5220-5360]
CCTTTGACGTTGGAGTCCACGTTCTTT
[37 nt withheld, positions 5388-5424]
ACTCTATCTCGGGCTATTCTTTTGATTTATAAGGGATTTTGCCGATTTCGGTCTATTGGTTAAAAAATGA
GCTGATTTAACAAAAATTTAACGCGAATTTTAACAAAATATTAACGTTTACAATTTTATGGTGCACTCTC
AGTACAATCTGCTCTGATGCCGCATAGTTAAGCCAGCCCCGACACCCGCCAACACCCGCTGACGCGCCCT
GACGGGCTTGTCTGCTCCCGGCATCCGCTTACAGACAAGCTGTGACCGTCTCCGGGAGCTGCATGTGTCA
GAGGTTTTCACCGTCATCACCGAAACGCGCGAGACGAAAGGGCCTCGTGATACGCCTATTTTTATAGGTT
AATGTCATGATAATAATGGTTTCTTAGACGTCAGGTGGCACTTTTCGGGGAAATGTGCGCGGAACCCCTA
TTTGTTTATTTTTCTAAATACATTCAAATATGTATCCGCTCATGAGACAATAACCCTGATAAATGCTTCA
ATAATATTGAAAAAGGAAGAGTATGAGTATTCAACATTTCCGTGTCGCCCTTATTCCCTTTTTTGCGGCA
TTTTGCCTTCCTGTTTTTGCTCACCCAGAAACGCTGGTGAAAGTAAAAGATGCTGAAGATCAGTTGGGTG
CACGAGTGGGTTACATCGAACTGGATCTCAACAGCGGTAAGATCCTTGAGAGTTTTCGCCCCGAAGAACG
TTTTCCAATGATGAGCACTTTTAAAGTTCTGCTATGTGGCGCGGTATTATCCCGTATTGACGCCGGGCAA
GAGCAACTCGGTCGCCGCATACACTATTCTCAGAATGACTTGGTTGAGTACTCACCAGTCACAGAAAAGC
ATCTTACGGATGGCATGACAGTAAGAGAATTATGCAGTGCTGCCATAACCATGAGTGATAACACTGCGGC
CAACTTACTTCTGACAACGATCGGAGGACCGAAGGAGCTAACCGCTTTTTTGCACAACATGGGGGATCAT
GTAACTCGCCTTGATCGTTGGGAACCGGAGCTGAATGAAGCCATACCAAACGACGAGCGTGACACCACGA
TGCCTGTAGCAATGGCAACAACGTTGCGCAAACTATTAACTGGCGAACTACTTACTCTAGCTTCCCGGCA
ACAATTAATAGACTGGATGGAGGCGGATAAAGTTGCAGGACCACTTCTGCGCTCGGCCCTTCCGGCTGGC
TGGTTTATTGCTGATAAATCTGGAGCCGGTGAGCGTGGGTCTCGCGGTATCATTGCAGCACTGGGGCCAG
ATGGTAAGCCCTCCCGTATCGTAGTTATCTACACGACGGGGAGTCAGGCAACTATGGATGAACGAAATAG
ACAGATCGCTGAGATAGGTGCCTCACTGATTAAGCATTGGTAACTGTCAGACCAAGTTTACTCATATATA
CTTTAGATTGATTTAAAACTTCATTTTTAATTTAAAAGGATCTAGGTGAAGATCCTTTTTGATAATCTCA
TGACCAAAATCCCTTAACGTGAGTTTTCGTTCCACTGAGCGTCAGACCCCGTAGAAAAGATCAAAGGATC
TTCTTGAGATCCTTTTTTTCTGCGCGTAATCTGCTGCTTGCAAACAAAAAAACCACCGCTACCAGCGGTG
GTTTGTTTGCCGGATCAAGAGCTACCAACTCTTTTTCCGAAGGTAACTGGCTTCAGCAGAGCGCAGATAC
CAAATACTGTTCTTCTAGTGTAGCCGTAGTTAGGCCACCACTTCAAGAACTCTGTAGCACCGCCTACATA
CCTCGCTCTGCTAATCCTGTTACCAGTGGCTGCTGCCAGTGGCGATAAGTCGTGTCTTACCGGGTTGGAC
TCAAGACGATAGTTACCGGATAAGGCGCAGCGGTCGGGCTGAACGGGGGGTTCGTGCACACAGCCCAGCT
TGGAGCGAACGACCTACACCGAACTGAGATACCTACAGCGTGAGCTATGAGAAAGCGCCACGCTTCCCGA
AGGGAGAAAGGCGGACAGGTATCCGGTAAGCGGCAGGGTCGGAACAGGAGAGCGCACGAGGGAGCTTCCA
GGGGGAAACGCCTGGTATCTTTATAGTCCTGTCGGGTTTCGCCACCTCTGACTTGAGCGTCGATTTTTGT
GATGCTCGTCAGGGGGGCGGAGCCTATGGAAAAACGCCAGCAACGCGGCCTTTTTACGGTTCCTGGCCTT
TTGCTGGCCTTTTGCTCACATGT
